LOCUS       Exported 8132 bp ds-DNA circular SYN 12-MAY-2021
DEFINITION  to create unc-73E null allele.
ACCESSION   .
VERSION     .
KEYWORDS    TU#1806_CRISPR_unc-73_exon21
SOURCE      synthetic DNA construct
  ORGANISM  synthetic DNA construct
REFERENCE   1 (bases 1 to 8132)
  AUTHORS   Zheng C, Diaz-Cuadros M, Chalfie M
  TITLE     GEFs and Rac GTPases control directional specificity of neurite
            extension along the anterior-posterior axis.
  JOURNAL   Proc Natl Acad Sci U S A. 2016 Jun 21;113(25):6973-8. doi:
            10.1073/pnas.1607179113. Epub 2016 Jun 6.
  PUBMED    27274054
REFERENCE   2 (bases 1 to 8132)
  AUTHORS   .
  TITLE     Direct Submission
  JOURNAL   Exported May 12, 2021 from SnapGene Server 1.1.58
            http://www.snapgene.com
FEATURES             Location/Qualifiers
     source          1..8132
                     /organism="synthetic DNA construct"
                     /mol_type="other DNA"
     primer_bind     complement(21..40)
                     /label=Amp-R
                     /note="Ampicillin resistance gene, reverse primer"
     rep_origin      834..1422
                     /direction=RIGHT
                     /label=ori
                     /note="high-copy-number ColE1/pMB1/pBR322/pUC origin of
                     replication"
     primer_bind     1323..1342
                     /label=pBR322ori-F
                     /note="pBR322 origin, forward primer"
     primer_bind     1549..1571
                     /label=M13/pUC Reverse
                     /note="In lacZ gene"
     primer_bind     1568..1584
                     /label=M13 rev
                     /note="common sequencing primer, one of multiple similar
                     variants"
     primer_bind     1568..1584
                     /label=M13 Reverse
                     /note="In lacZ gene. Also called M13-rev"
     protein_bind    1604..1624
                     /gene="mutant version of attB"
                     /label=attB4
                     /bound_moiety="BP Clonase(TM)"
                     /note="core recombination site for the Gateway(R) BP
                     reaction"
     promoter        1625..2224
                     /gene="eft-3"
                     /label=eft-3 promoter
                     /note="promoter for the C. elegans elongation factor
                     1-alpha gene (Mitrovich and Anderson, 2000)"
     CDS             join(2241..3284,3336..4406,4458..5483,5535..6497)
                     /codon_start=1
                     /product="S. pyogenes Cas9, codon optimized for C. elegans
                     with synthetic introns"
                     /label=Cas9
                     /translation="MDKKYSIGLDIGTNSVGWAVITDEYKVPSKKFKVLGNTDRHSIKK
                     NLIGALLFDSGETAEATRLKRTARRRYTRRKNRICYLQEIFSNEMAKVDDSFFHRLEES
                     FLVEEDKKHERHPIFGNIVDEVAYHEKYPTIYHLRKKLVDSTDKADLRLIYLALAHMIK
                     FRGHFLIEGDLNPDNSDVDKLFIQLVQTYNQLFEENPINASGVDAKAILSARLSKSRRL
                     ENLIAQLPGEKKNGLFGNLIALSLGLTPNFKSNFDLAEDAKLQLSKDTYDDDLDNLLAQ
                     IGDQYADLFLAAKNLSDAILLSDILRVNTEITKAPLSASMIKRYDEHHQDLTLLKALVR
                     QQLPEKYKEIFFDQSKNGYAGYIDGGASQEEFYKFIKPILEKMDGTEELLVKLNREDLL
                     RKQRTFDNGSIPHQIHLGELHAILRRQEDFYPFLKDNREKIEKILTFRIPYYVGPLARG
                     NSRFAWMTRKSEETITPWNFEEVVDKGASAQSFIERMTNFDKNLPNEKVLPKHSLLYEY
                     FTVYNELTKVKYVTEGMRKPAFLSGEQKKAIVDLLFKTNRKVTVKQLKEDYFKKIECFD
                     SVEISGVEDRFNASLGTYHDLLKIIKDKDFLDNEENEDILEDIVLTLTLFEDREMIEER
                     LKTYAHLFDDKVMKQLKRRRYTGWGRLSRKLINGIRDKQSGKTILDFLKSDGFANRNFM
                     QLIHDDSLTFKEDIQKAQVSGQGDSLHEHIANLAGSPAIKKGILQTVKVVDELVKVMGR
                     HKPENIVIEMARENQTTQKGQKNSRERMKRIEEGIKELGSQILKEHPVENTQLQNEKLY
                     LYYLQNGRDMYVDQELDINRLSDYDVDHIVPQSFLKDDSIDNKVLTRSDKNRGKSDNVP
                     SEEVVKKMKNYWRQLLNAKLITQRKFDNLTKAERGGLSELDKAGFIKRQLVETRQITKH
                     VAQILDSRMNTKYDENDKLIREVKVITLKSKLVSDFRKDFQFYKVREINNYHHAHDAYL
                     NAVVGTALIKKYPKLESEFVYGDYKVYDVRKMIAKSEQEIGKATAKYFFYSNIMNFFKT
                     EITLANGEIRKRPLIETNGETGEIVWDKGRDFATVRKVLSMPQVNIVKKTEVQTGGFSK
                     ESILPKRNSDKLIARKKDWDPKKYGGFDSPTVAYSVLVVAKVEKGKSKKLKSVKELLGI
                     TIMERSSFEKNPIDFLEAKGYKEVKKDLIIKLPKYSLFELENGRKRMLASAGELQKGNE
                     LALPSKYVNFLYLASHYEKLKGSPEDNEQKQLFVEQHKHYLDEIIEQISEFSKRVILAD
                     ANLDKVLSAYNKHRDKPIREQAENIIHLFTLTNLGAPAAFKYFDTTIDRKRYTSTKEVL
                     DATLIHQSITGLYETRIDLSQLGGD"
     CDS             6513..6533
                     /codon_start=1
                     /product="nuclear localization signal of SV40 (simian virus
                     40) large T antigen"
                     /label=SV40 NLS
                     /translation="PKKKRKV"
     CDS             6534..6560
                     /codon_start=1
                     /product="HA (human influenza hemagglutinin) epitope tag"
                     /label=HA
                     /translation="YPYDVPDYA"
     terminator      6575..6898
                     /gene="tbb-2"
                     /label=tbb-2 terminator
                     /note="transcription terminator for the C. elegans tubulin
                     beta-2 gene"
     protein_bind    complement(6902..6922)
                     /gene="mutant version of attB"
                     /label=attB3
                     /bound_moiety="BP Clonase(TM)"
                     /note="core recombination site for the Gateway(R) BP
                     reaction"
     primer_bind     complement(6930..6947)
                     /label=M13 Forward
                     /note="In lacZ gene. Also called M13-F20 or M13 (-21)
                     Forward"
     primer_bind     complement(6930..6946)
                     /label=M13 fwd
                     /note="common sequencing primer, one of multiple similar
                     variants"
     primer_bind     complement(6939..6961)
                     /label=M13/pUC Forward
                     /note="In lacZ gene"
     promoter        6967..7316
                     /label=CeU6 promoter
                     /note="promoter for the C. elegans R07E5.16 U6 snRNA gene
                     (Dickinson et al., 2013)"
     misc_RNA        7337..7412
                     /label=gRNA scaffold
                     /note="guide RNA scaffold for the Streptococcus pyogenes
                     CRISPR/Cas9 system"
     primer_bind     7684..7706
                     /label=pGEX 3'
                     /note="pGEX vectors, reverse primer"
     primer_bind     complement(7744..7762)
                     /label=pBRforEco
                     /note="pBR322 vectors, upsteam of EcoRI site, forward
                     primer"
     promoter        7830..7934
                     /gene="bla"
                     /label=AmpR promoter
     CDS             7935..663
                     /codon_start=1
                     /gene="bla"
                     /product="beta-lactamase"
                     /label=AmpR
                     /note="confers resistance to ampicillin, carbenicillin, and
                     related antibiotics"
                     /translation="MSIQHFRVALIPFFAAFCLPVFAHPETLVKVKDAEDQLGARVGYI
                     ELDLNSGKILESFRPEERFPMMSTFKVLLCGAVLSRIDAGQEQLGRRIHYSQNDLVEYS
                     PVTEKHLTDGMTVRELCSAAITMSDNTAANLLLTTIGGPKELTAFLHNMGDHVTRLDRW
                     EPELNEAIPNDERDTTMPVAMATTLRKLLTGELLTLASRQQLIDWMEADKVAGPLLRSA
                     LPAGWFIADKSGAGERGSRGIIAALGPDGKPSRIVVIYTTGSQATMDERNRQIAEIGAS
                     LIKHW"
ORIGIN
        1 atgagcactt ttaaagttct gctatgtggc gcggtattat cccgtattga cgccgggcaa
       61 gagcaactcg gtcgccgcat acactattct cagaatgact tggttgagta ctcaccagtc
      121 acagaaaagc atcttacgga tggcatgaca gtaagagaat tatgcagtgc tgccataacc
      181 atgagtgata acactgcggc caacttactt ctgacaacga tcggaggacc gaaggagcta
      241 accgcttttt tgcacaacat gggggatcat gtaactcgcc ttgatcgttg ggaaccggag
      301 ctgaatgaag ccataccaaa cgacgagcgt gacaccacga tgcctgtagc aatggcaaca
      361 acgttgcgca aactattaac tggcgaacta cttactctag cttcccggca acaattaata
      421 gactggatgg aggcggataa agttgcagga ccacttctgc gctcggccct tccggctggc
      481 tggtttattg ctgataaatc tggagccggt gagcgtgggt ctcgcggtat cattgcagca
      541 ctggggccag atggtaagcc ctcccgtatc gtagttatct acacgacggg gagtcaggca
      601 actatggatg aacgaaatag acagatcgct gagataggtg cctcactgat taagcattgg
      661 taactgtcag accaagttta ctcatatata ctttagattg atttaaaact tcatttttaa
      721 tttaaaagga tctaggtgaa gatccttttt gataatctca tgaccaaaat cccttaacgt
      781 gagttttcgt tccactgagc gtcagacccc gtagaaaaga tcaaaggatc ttcttgagat
      841 cctttttttc tgcgcgtaat ctgctgcttg caaacaaaaa aaccaccgct accagcggtg
      901 gtttgtttgc cggatcaaga gctaccaact ctttttccga aggtaactgg cttcagcaga
      961 gcgcagatac caaatactgt ccttctagtg tagccgtagt taggccacca cttcaagaac
     1021 tctgtagcac cgcctacata cctcgctctg ctaatcctgt taccagtggc tgctgccagt
     1081 ggcgataagt cgtgtcttac cgggttggac tcaagacgat agttaccgga taaggcgcag
     1141 cggtcgggct gaacgggggg ttcgtgcaca cagcccagct tggagcgaac gacctacacc
     1201 gaactgagat acctacagcg tgagctatga gaaagcgcca cgcttcccga agggagaaag
     1261 gcggacaggt atccggtaag cggcagggtc ggaacaggag agcgcacgag ggagcttcca
     1321 gggggaaacg cctggtatct ttatagtcct gtcgggtttc gccacctctg acttgagcgt
     1381 cgatttttgt gatgctcgtc aggggggcgg agcctatgga aaaacgccag caacgcggcc
     1441 tttttacggt tcctggtctt ttgctggcct tttgctcaca tgttctttcc tgcgttatcc
     1501 cctgattctg tggataaccg tattaccgcc tttgagtgag ctgataccag cggataacaa
     1561 tttcacacag gaaacagcta tgaccatgat tacgccaagc tatcaacttt gtatagaaaa
     1621 gttggcacct ttggtctttt attgtcaact tccattggtt cttccattgt ttctgttaaa
     1681 ttaatgaatt tttcataaaa taaagacatt atacaatata aaaatgaaga atttattgaa
     1741 aataaactgc cagagagaaa aagtatgcaa cactcccgcc gagagtgttt gaaatggtgt
     1801 acggtacatt ttcgtgctag gagttagatg tgcaggcagc aacgagaggg ggagagattt
     1861 ttttgggcct tgtgaaatta acgtgagttt tctggtcatc tgactaatca tgttggtttt
     1921 ttgttggttt attttgtttt tatctttgtt tttatccaga ttaggaaatt taaattttat
     1981 gaatttataa tgaggtcaaa cattcagtcc cagcgttttt cctgttctca ctgtttagtc
     2041 gaatttttat tttaggcttt caacaaatgt tctaactgtc ttatttgtga cctcactttt
     2101 tatatttttt taatttttaa aaatattaga agtttctagg ataatttttt cgacttttat
     2161 tctctctacc gtccgcactc ttcttacttt taaattaaat tgtttttttt tcagttggga
     2221 aacactttgc tctagaaaaa atggacaaaa aatacagcat cggccttgac atcggaacga
     2281 actccgtcgg atgggccgtc atcaccgacg agtacaaggt cccatccaag aagttcaagg
     2341 tcctcggaaa caccgaccgt cactccatca agaagaacct catcggagcc ctcctcttcg
     2401 actccggaga gaccgccgag gccacccgtc tcaagcgtac cgcccgtcgt cgttacaccc
     2461 gtcgtaagaa ccgtatctgc tacctccaag agatcttctc caacgagatg gccaaggtcg
     2521 acgactcctt cttccaccgt ctcgaggagt ccttcctcgt cgaggaggac aagaagcacg
     2581 agcgtcaccc aatcttcgga aacatcgtcg acgaggtcgc ctaccacgag aagtacccaa
     2641 ccatctacca cctccgtaag aagctcgtcg actccaccga caaggccgac ctccgtctca
     2701 tctacctcgc cctcgcccac atgatcaagt tccgtggaca cttcctcatc gagggagacc
     2761 tcaacccaga caactccgac gtcgacaagc tcttcatcca actcgtccaa acctacaacc
     2821 aactcttcga ggagaaccca atcaacgcct ccggagtcga cgccaaggcc atcctctccg
     2881 cccgtctctc caagtcccgt cgtctcgaga acctcatcgc ccaactccca ggagagaaga
     2941 agaacggact cttcggaaac ctcatcgccc tctccctcgg actcacccca aacttcaagt
     3001 ccaacttcga cctcgccgag gacgccaagc tccaactctc caaggacacc tacgacgacg
     3061 acctcgacaa cctcctcgcc caaatcggag accaatacgc cgacctcttc ctcgccgcca
     3121 agaacctctc cgacgccatc ctcctctccg acatcctccg tgtcaacacc gagatcacca
     3181 aggccccact ctccgcctcc atgatcaagc gttacgacga gcaccaccaa gacctcaccc
     3241 tcctcaaggc cctcgtccgt caacaactcc cagagaagta caaggtaagt ttaaacatat
     3301 atatactaac taaccctgat tatttaaatt ttcaggagat cttcttcgac caatccaaga
     3361 acggatacgc cggatacatc gacggaggag cctcccaaga ggagttctac aagttcatca
     3421 agccaatcct cgagaagatg gacggaaccg aggagctcct cgtcaagctc aaccgtgagg
     3481 acctcctccg taagcaacgt accttcgaca acggatccat cccacaccaa atccacctcg
     3541 gagagctcca cgccatcctc cgtcgtcaag aggacttcta cccattcctc aaggacaacc
     3601 gtgagaagat cgagaagatc ctcaccttcc gtatcccata ctacgtcgga ccactcgccc
     3661 gtggaaactc ccgtttcgcc tggatgaccc gtaagtccga ggagaccatc accccatgga
     3721 acttcgagga ggtcgtcgac aagggagcct ccgcccaatc cttcatcgag cgtatgacca
     3781 acttcgacaa gaacctccca aacgagaagg tcctcccaaa gcactccctc ctctacgagt
     3841 acttcaccgt ctacaacgag ctcaccaagg tcaagtacgt caccgaggga atgcgtaagc
     3901 cagccttcct ctccggagag caaaagaagg ccatcgtcga cctcctcttc aagaccaacc
     3961 gtaaggtcac cgtcaagcaa ctcaaggagg actacttcaa gaagatcgag tgcttcgact
     4021 ccgtcgagat ctccggagtc gaggaccgtt tcaacgcctc cctcggaacc taccacgacc
     4081 tcctcaagat catcaaggac aaggacttcc tcgacaacga ggagaacgag gacatcctcg
     4141 aggacatcgt cctcaccctc accctcttcg aggaccgtga gatgatcgag gagcgtctca
     4201 agacctacgc ccacctcttc gacgacaagg tcatgaagca gcttaagcgt cgtcgttaca
     4261 ccggatgggg acgtctctcc cgtaagctca tcaacggaat ccgtgacaag caatccggaa
     4321 agaccatcct cgacttcctc aagtccgacg gattcgccaa ccgtaacttc atgcaactca
     4381 tccacgacga ctccctcacc ttcaaggtaa gtttaaacag ttcggtacta actaaccata
     4441 catatttaaa ttttcaggag gacatccaaa aggcccaagt ctccggacaa ggagactccc
     4501 tccacgagca catcgccaac ctcgccggat ccccagccat caagaaggga atcctccaaa
     4561 ccgtcaaggt cgtcgacgag ctcgtcaagg tcatgggacg tcacaagcca gagaacatcg
     4621 tcatcgagat ggcccgtgag aaccaaacca cccaaaaggg acaaaagaac tcccgtgagc
     4681 gtatgaagcg tatcgaggag ggaatcaagg agctcggatc ccaaatcctc aaggagcacc
     4741 cagtcgagaa cacccaactc caaaacgaga agctctacct ctactacctc caaaacggac
     4801 gtgacatgta cgtcgaccaa gagctcgaca tcaaccgtct ctccgactac gacgtcgacc
     4861 acatcgtccc acaatccttc ctcaaggacg actccatcga caacaaggtc ctcacccgtt
     4921 ccgacaagaa ccgtggaaag tccgacaacg tcccatccga ggaggtcgtc aagaagatga
     4981 agaactactg gcgtcaactc ctcaacgcca agctcatcac ccaacgtaag ttcgacaacc
     5041 tcaccaaggc tgagcgtgga ggactctccg agctcgacaa ggccggattc atcaagcgtc
     5101 aactcgtcga gacccgtcaa atcaccaagc acgtcgccca aatcctcgac tcccgtatga
     5161 acaccaagta cgacgagaac gacaagctca tccgtgaggt caaggtcatc accctcaagt
     5221 ccaagctcgt ctccgacttc cgtaaggact tccaattcta caaggtccgt gagatcaaca
     5281 actaccacca cgcccacgac gcctacctca acgccgtagt aggaaccgcc ctcatcaaga
     5341 agtacccaaa gctcgagtcc gagttcgtct acggagacta caaggtctac gacgtccgta
     5401 agatgatcgc caagtccgag caagagatcg gaaaggccac cgccaagtac ttcttctact
     5461 ccaacatcat gaacttcttc aaggtaagtt taaacatgat tttactaact aactaatctg
     5521 atttaaattt tcagaccgag atcaccctcg ccaacggaga gatccgtaag cgtccactca
     5581 tcgagaccaa cggagagacc ggagagatcg tctgggacaa gggacgtgac ttcgccacag
     5641 tccgtaaggt cctctccatg ccacaagtca acatcgtcaa gaagaccgag gtccaaaccg
     5701 gaggattctc caaggagtcc atcctcccaa agcgtaactc cgacaagctc atcgcccgta
     5761 agaaggactg ggacccaaag aagtacggag gattcgactc cccaaccgtc gcctactccg
     5821 tcctcgtcgt cgccaaggtc gagaagggaa agtccaagaa gctcaagtcc gtcaaggagc
     5881 tcctcggaat caccatcatg gagcgttcct ccttcgagaa gaacccaatc gacttcctcg
     5941 aggccaaggg atacaaggag gtcaagaagg acctcatcat caagctccca aagtactccc
     6001 tcttcgagct cgagaacgga cgtaagcgta tgctcgcctc cgccggagag ctccaaaagg
     6061 gaaacgagct cgccctccca tccaagtacg tcaacttcct ctacctcgcc tcccactacg
     6121 agaagctcaa gggatcccca gaggacaacg agcaaaagca actcttcgtc gagcaacaca
     6181 agcactacct cgacgagatc atcgagcaaa tctccgagtt ctccaagcgt gtcatcctcg
     6241 ccgacgccaa cctcgacaag gtcctctccg cctacaacaa gcaccgtgac aagccaatcc
     6301 gtgagcaagc cgagaacatc atccacctct tcaccctcac caacctcgga gccccagccg
     6361 ccttcaagta cttcgacacc accatcgacc gtaagcgtta cacctccacc aaggaggtcc
     6421 tcgacgccac cctcatccac caatccatca ccggactcta cgagacccgt atcgacctct
     6481 cccaactcgg aggagacgga ggatccggac caccaaagaa gaagcgtaag gtctacccat
     6541 acgacgtccc agactacgcc taaactagtg ataaatgcaa aatcctttca agcattccct
     6601 tcttctctat cactcttctt tctttttgtc aaaaaattct ctcgctaatt tatttgcttt
     6661 tttaatgtta ttattttatg actttttata gtcactgaaa agtttgcatc tgagtgaagt
     6721 gaatgctatc aaaatgtgat tctgtctgat gtactttcac aatctctctt caattccatt
     6781 ttgaagtgct ttaaacccga aaggttgaga aaaatgcgag cgctcaaata tttgtattgt
     6841 gttcgttgag tgacccaaca aaaagaggaa actttattgt gccgccaaga aaaaagtctc
     6901 acaactttat tatacatagt tgataattca ctggccgtcg ttttacaacg tcgtgactgg
     6961 gaaaaccaaa aaaaactagc aataaaggaa taaaaaactg tacaccttaa aggcgcacac
     7021 tctgttttgc aaattttatt tttagttgtg aattttctgc tgagacctga aaatagcaac
     7081 tttagtacta ctataatttg tcaacctttt caaaaaaagc atgcaatttt tgagaaactc
     7141 ttataaaagc tattattaaa aaaacacctt ttttccaaaa ttattccaca aaaaatatgt
     7201 tatgaaatgc ctacaccctc tcacacacac tctttatact actctgtcaa actcacgaga
     7261 tgtctgccgc ctcttgtgtt gcccctatat aaacacctcc tattgcgaga tgtcttgatc
     7321 ttcgccaact ccagcagttt tagagctaga aatagcaagt taaaataagg ctagtccgtt
     7381 atcaacttga aaaagtggca ccgagtcggt gctttttgtg aaatttctgg cgtaatagcg
     7441 aagaggcccg caccgatcgc ccttcccaac agttgcgcag cctgaatggc gaatggcgcc
     7501 tgatgcggta ttttctcctt acgcatctgt gcggtatttc acaccgcata tggtgcactc
     7561 tcagtgcaat ctgctctgat gccgcatagt taagccagcc ccgacacccg ccaacacccg
     7621 ctgacgcgcc ctgacgggct tgtctgctcc cggcatccgc ttacagacaa gctgtgaccg
     7681 tctccgggag ctgcatgtgt cagaggtttt caccgtcatc accgaaacgc gcgagacgaa
     7741 agggcctcgt gatacgccta tttttatagg ttaatgtcat gataataatg gtttcttaga
     7801 cgtcaggtgg cacttttcgg ggaaatgtgc gcggaacccc tatttgttta tttttctaaa
     7861 tacattcaaa tatgtatccg ctcatgagac aataaccctg ataaatgctt caataatatt
     7921 gaaaaaggaa gagtatgagt attcaacatt tccgtgtcgc ccttattccc ttttttgcgg
     7981 cattttgcct tcctgttttt gctcacccag aaacgctggt gaaagtaaaa gatgctgaag
     8041 atcagttggg tgcacgagtg ggttacatcg aactggatct caacagcggt aagatccttg
     8101 agagttttcg ccccgaagaa cgttttccaa tg
//
