[The description below was written by a language model from this plasmid's Addgene catalogue record and the feature table of its GenBank file.]
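Description:
TU#1806_CRISPR_unc-73_exon21 is an 8.1 kb all-in-one Cas9/sgRNA plasmid for genome editing in the nematode C. elegans, built on the pDD162 backbone. It is propagated in E. coli through a high-copy ColE1/pUC-type origin and selected with ampicillin via the bla (beta-lactamase) gene driven by its own promoter. No worm selection marker is annotated in the feature table.

The plasmid carries two expression units. In the first, the C. elegans eft-3 (elongation factor 1-alpha) promoter drives Streptococcus pyogenes Cas9 that has been codon-optimized for the worm and interrupted by synthetic introns. The coding sequence is followed by an SV40 nuclear localization signal and an HA epitope tag, and it ends with the tbb-2 (beta-tubulin) terminator. This cassette is flanked by attB4 and attB3 Gateway recombination sites, remnants of how the backbone was assembled. In the second unit, a C. elegans U6 snRNA promoter (an RNA polymerase III promoter suited to small RNAs) drives a single guide RNA. A short gap between the promoter and the annotated S. pyogenes gRNA scaffold is consistent with the position of the targeting spacer, which according to the record is directed against exon 21 of unc-73.

Co-expression of nuclear Cas9 and the guide is expected to produce a double-strand break at that exon. The stated purpose is to create a null allele of the unc-73E isoform. The associated study concerns guanine nucleotide exchange factors and Rac GTPases in the directional control of neurite extension along the anterior-posterior axis. The record does not describe a repair template or the method used to clone the guide.
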