Addgene plasmid #82360: TU#1806_CRISPR_unc-73_exon21
Purpose: to create unc-73E null allele
Depositing lab: Martin Chalfie. Depositing organization: Columbia University. Publication: GEFs and Rac GTPases control directional specificity of neurite extension along the anterior-posterior axis. Zheng C, Diaz-Cuadros M, Chalfie M. Proc Natl Acad Sci U S A. 2016 Jun 21;113(25):6973-8. doi: 10.1073/pnas.1607179113. Epub 2016 Jun 6. PubMed 27274054.
Backbone
  Vector backbone: pDD162
  Backbone manufacturer: Bob Goldstein (Addgene plasmid # 47549)
  Vector type: Worm Expression, CRISPR
Growth in bacteria
  Bacterial resistance: Ampicillin, 100 μg/mL
  Growth temperature: 37°C
  Growth strain: DH5alpha
  Copy number: Unknown
Gene/Insert
  Gene/Insert name: Cas9 and sgRNA against unc-73 exon21
  gRNA/shRNA sequence: AATCTTCGCCAACTCCAGCAAGG
  Species: C. elegans (nematode)
  Entrez Gene: unc-73 (a.k.a. CELE_F55C7.7)
  Promoter: U6
  Cloning method: Unknown
  Sequencing primers: 5′ unknown; 3′ MoCloR
Terms and licenses: Academic/Nonprofit Terms; Industry Terms: Not Available to Industry
How to cite: TU#1806_CRISPR_unc-73_exon21 was a gift from Martin Chalfie (Addgene plasmid # 82360 ; http://n2t.net/addgene:82360 ; RRID:Addgene_82360)
