>Addgene plasmid #82360 | TU#1806_CRISPR_unc-73_exon21 | addgene partial sequence | sequence record 158078 | M13-F20 5'-TGTAAAACGACGGCCAGT-3'
AGTTGTGAGACTTTTTTCTTGGCGGCACAATAAAGTTTCCTCTTTTTGTTGGGTCACTCAACGAACACAA
TACAAATATTTGAGCGCTCGCATTTTTCTCAACCTTTCGGGTTTAAAGCACTTCAAAATGGAATTGAAGA
GAGATTGTGAAAGTACATCAGACAGAATCACATTTTGATAGCATTCACTTCACTCAGATGCAAACTTTTC
AGTGACTATAAAAAGTCATAAAATAATAACATTAAAAAAGCAAATAAATTAGCGAGAGAATTTTTTGACA
AAAAGAAAGAAGAGTGATAGAGAAGAAGGGAATGCTTGAAAGGATTTTGCATTTATCACTAGTTTAGGCG
TAGTCTGGGACGTCGTATGGGTAGACCTTACGCTTCTTCTTTGGTGGTCCGGATCCTCCGTCTCCTCCGA
GTTGGGAGAGGTCGATACGGGTCTCGTAGAGTCCGGTGATGGATTGGTGGATGAGGGTGGCGTCGAGGAC
CTCCTTGGTGGAGGTGTAACGCTTACGGTCGATGGTGGTGTCGAAGTACTTGAAGGCGGCTGGGGCTCCG
AGGTTGGTGAGGGTGAAGAGGTGGATGATGTTCTCGGCTTGCTCACGGATTGGCTTGTCACGGTGCTTGT
TGTAGGCGGAGAGGACCTTGTCGAGGTTGGCGTCGGCGAGGATGACACGCTTGGAGAACTCGGAGATTTG
CTCGATGATCTCGTCGAGGTAGTGCTTGTGTTGCTCGACGAAGAGTTGCTTTTGCTCGTTGTCCTCTGG
