>Addgene plasmid #82360 | TU#1806_CRISPR_unc-73_exon21 | addgene partial sequence | sequence record 158079 | pBRforEco 5'-AATAGGCGTATCACGAGGC-3'
AACCTCTGACACATGCAGCTCCCGGAGACGGTCACAGCTTGTCTGTAAGCGGATGCCGGGAGCAGACAAG
CCCGTCAGGGCGCGTCAGCGGGTGTTGGCGGGTGTCGGGGCTGGCTTAACTATGCGGCATCAGAGCAGAT
TGCACTGAGAGTGCACCATATGCGGTGTGAAATACCGCACAGATGCGTAAGGAGAAAATACCGCATCAGG
CGCCATTCGCCATTCAGGCTGCGCAACTGTTGGGAAGGGCGATCGGTGCGGGCCTCTTCGCTATTACGCC
AGAAATTTCACAAAAAGCACCGACTCGGTGCCACTTTTTCAAGTTGATAACGGACTAGCCTTATTTTAAC
TTGCTATTTCTAGCTCTAAAACTGCTGGAGTTGGCGAAGATCAAGACATCTCGCAATAGGAGGTGTTTAT
ATAGGGGCAACACAAGAGGCGGCAGACATCTCGTGAGTTTGACAGAGTAGTATAAAGAGTGTGTGTGAGA
GGGTGTAGGCATTTCATAACATATTTTTTGTGGAATAATTTTGGAAAAAAGGTGTTTTTTTAATAATAGC
TTTTATAAGAGTTTCTCAAAAATTGCATGCTTTTTTTGAAAAGGTTGACAAATTATAGTAGTACTAAAGT
TGCTATTTTCAGGTCTCAGCAGAAAATTCACAACTAAAAATAAAATTTGCAAAACAGAGTGTGCGCCTTT
AAGGTGTACAGTTTTTTATTCCTTTATTGCTAGTTTTTTTTGGTTTTCCCAGTCACGACGTTGTAAAACG
ACGGCCAGTGAATTATCAACTATGTATAATAAAGTTGTGAGACTTTTTTCTTGGCGGCACAATAA
